Addgene plasmid #204268: pQE60 R130Q wgMDH
Purpose: Bacterial expression of R130Q wgMDH with IPTG induction - Active site mutant
Depositing lab: Malate dehydrogenase CUREs Community (MCC). Depositing organization: University of San Diego. Publication: Organelle and translocatable forms of glyoxysomal malate dehydrogenase. The effect of the N-terminal presequence. Cox B, Chit MM, Weaver T, Gietl C, Bailey J, Bell E, Banaszak L. FEBS J. 2005 Feb;272(3):643-54. doi: 10.1111/j.1742-4658.2004.04475.x. PubMed 15670147.
Backbone
  Vector backbone: pQE60
  Backbone manufacturer: Qiagen
  Backbone size w/o insert (bp): 3391
  Vector type: Bacterial Expression
Growth in bacteria
  Bacterial resistance: Ampicillin, 100 μg/mL
  Growth temperature: 37°C
  Growth strain: DH5alpha
  Copy number: Low Copy
Gene/Insert
  Gene/Insert name: MDHG_CITLA (alt name: watermelon glyoxysomal malate dehydrogenase)
  Species: Citrullus lanatus subsp. Vulgaris
  Insert size (bp): 987
  Mutation: R130Q
  Tag / fusion protein: 6X His (C terminal on insert)
  Cloning method: Restriction Enzyme; 5′ cloning site NcoI (destroyed during cloning); 3′ cloning site BglII (not destroyed)
  Sequencing primers: 5′ CCCGAAAAGTGCCACCTG; 3′ CCAGTAATGACCTCAGAAC
Resource information
  A portion of this plasmid was derived from a plasmid made by: Received from Leonard J. Banaszak; Original construct from Christine Gietl
Terms and licenses: Academic/Nonprofit Terms; Industry Terms: Not Available to Industry
Depositor comments: For more information, please see the MDH CUREs Community website: https://www.mdhcures.org/
How to cite: pQE60 R130Q wgMDH was a gift from Malate dehydrogenase CUREs Community (MCC) (Addgene plasmid # 204268 ; http://n2t.net/addgene:204268 ; RRID:Addgene_204268)
