[The description below was written by a language model from this plasmid's Addgene catalogue record and pLannotate feature annotations shown in this document.]
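Description:
pQE60 R130Q wgMDH is a bacterial expression plasmid built on the Qiagen pQE60 backbone for IPTG-inducible production of a mutant watermelon (Citrullus lanatus) glyoxysomal malate dehydrogenase in E. coli. The sequenced plasmid is about 4.4 kb. It replicates from a ColE1/pMB1-type origin, next to a pBR322 bom region and a short remnant of rop, and the catalogue lists it as low copy. Selection is by ampicillin through the bla gene and its own promoter. The annotation also detects a partial cat promoter and a fragment of the chloramphenicol acetyltransferase coding sequence followed by the rrnB T1 terminator. These are annotated only as fragments, and chloramphenicol is not listed as a selection marker.

The expression cassette consists of a bacteriophage T5 promoter, which is read by host E. coli RNA polymerase and carries an embedded lac operator, followed by a second lac operator. Transcription is therefore held off by lac repressor and released by IPTG. No lacI gene is annotated on the plasmid, so repressor would have to come from the host or another plasmid. Downstream lies the roughly 1 kb MDHG_CITLA open reading frame, cloned between NcoI (destroyed during cloning) and BglII sites. It is fused at its C terminus to a 6xHis tag for metal-affinity purification and is terminated by the lambda t0 terminator. The insert carries the R130Q substitution, which the record describes as an active-site mutation. The plasmid comes from a community that runs course-based undergraduate research on malate dehydrogenase. It is suited to expressing and purifying the mutant enzyme for comparison with the wild-type enzyme in studies of catalysis and structure–function relationships.
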