Features (pLannotate 1.2.2; 13 found; start..end, strand, type, name):
     10..54      +  promoter       T5 promoter: bacteriophage T5 promoter for E. coli RNA polymerase, with embedded lac operator
     62..78      +  protein_bind   lac operator: The lac repressor binds to the lac operator to inhibit transcription in E. coli. This inhibition can be relieved by adding lactose or isopropyl-β-D-thiogalactopyranoside (IPTG). lac repressor encoded by lacI
    118..1074    +  CDS            MDHG_CITLA (fragment): Experimental evidence at protein level: Swiss-Prot protein existence level 1. From Citrullus lanatus (Watermelon) (Citrullus vulgaris).
   1081..1098    +  CDS            7xHis (fragment): 6xHis affinity tag
   1121..1215    +  terminator     lambda t0 terminator: transcription terminator from phage lambda
   1230..1258    +  promoter       cat promoter (fragment): promoter of the E. coli cat gene encoding chloramphenicol acetyltransferase
   1259..1922    +  CDS            CmR (fragment): chloramphenicol acetyltransferase; cat; confers resistance to chloramphenicol
   1987..2073    +  terminator     rrnB T1 terminator: Escherichia coli rrnB; transcription terminator T1 from the E. coli rrnB gene
   2085..2126    +  CDS            rop (fragment): Rop protein, which maintains plasmids at low copy number; rop
   2228..2368    +  misc_feature   bom: basis of mobility region from pBR322
   2554..3142    -  rep_origin     ori: high-copy-number ColE1/pMB1/pBR322/pUC origin of replication
   3313..4173    -  CDS            AmpR: β-lactamase; bla; confers resistance to ampicillin, carbenicillin, and related antibiotics
   4174..4278    -  promoter       AmpR promoter: bla
>Addgene plasmid #204268 | pQE60 R130Q wgMDH | addgene full sequence | sequence record 411043 | Addgene NGS Result
CTCGAGAAATCATAAAAAATTTATTTGCTTTGTGAGCGGATAACAATTATAATAGATTCAATTGTGAGCG
GATAACAATTTCACACAGAATTCATTAAAGAGGAGAAATTAACTATGGCTAAAGGCGGAGCTCCCGGGTT
CAAAGTCGCAATACTTGGCGCTGCCGGTGGCATTGGCCAGCCCCTTGCGATGTTGATGAAGATGAATCCT
CTGGTTTCTGTTCTACATCTATATGATGTAGTCAATGCCCCTGGTGTCACCGCTGATATTAGCCACATGG
ACACGGGTGCTGTGGTGCGTGGATTCTTGGGGCAGCAGCAGCTGGAGGCTGCGCTTACTGGCATGGATCT
TATTATAGTCCCTGCAGGTGTTCCTCGAAAACCAGGAATGACGCAGGATGATCTGTTCAAAATAAACGCA
GGAATTGTCAAGACTCTGTGTGAAGGGATTGCAAAGTGTTGTCCAAGAGCCATTGTCAACCTGATCAGTA
ATCCTGTGAACTCCACCGTGCCCATCGCAGCTGAAGTTTTCAAGAAGGCTGGAACTTATGATCCAAAGCG
ACTTCTGGGAGTTACAATGCTCGACGTAGTCAGAGCCAATACCTTTGTGGCAGAAGTATTGGGTCTTGAT
CCTCGGGATGTTGATGTTCCAGTTGTTGGCGGTCATGCTGGTGTAACCATTTTGCCCCTTCTATCTCAGG
TGAAGCCTCCAAGTTCTTTCACACAAGAAGAGATTAGTTACCTGACTGATAGGATTCAAAATGGTGGAAC
AGAAGTTGTCGAGGCCAAAGCAGGAGCTGGTTCAGCAACTCTCTCAATGGCTTATGCTGCCGTTAAGTTT
GCAGATGCATGCCTCAGGGGCTTAAGAGGAGATGCTGGTGTCATTGAATGCGCGTTTGTGTCTTCTCAGG
TGACTGAACTTCCATTCTTTGCATCAAAAGTACGACTTGGTCGCAATGGTATCGAAGAAGTATACTCCCT
TGGCCCGCTAAATGAGTATGAGAGGATTGGATTGGAGAAAGCGAAGAAAGAGTTGGCAGGAAGCATTGAG
AAGGGAGTTTCCTTCATCAGAAGCAGATCTCATCACCATCACCATCACTAAGCTTAATTAGCTGAGCTTG
GACTCCTGTTGATAGATCCAGTAATGACCTCAGAACTCCATCTGGATTTGTTCAGAACGCTCGGTTGCCG
CCGGGCGTTTTTTATTGGTGAGAATCCAAGCTAGCTTGGCGAGATTTTCAGGAGCTAAGGAAGCTAAAAT
GGAGAAAAAAATCACTGGATATACCACCGTTGATATATCCCAATGGCATCGTAAAGAACATTTTGAGGCA
TTTCAGTCAGTTGCTCAATGTACCTATAACCAGACCGTTCAGCTGGATATTACGGCCTTTTTAAAGACCG
TAAAGAAAAATAAGCACAAGTTTTATCCGGCCTTTATTCACATTCTTGCCCGCCTGATGAATGCTCATCC
GGAATTTCGTATGGCAATGAAAGACGGTGAGCTGGTGATATGGGATAGTGTTCACCCTTGTTACACCGTT
TTCCATGAGCAAACTGAAACGTTTTCATCGCTCTGGAGTGAATACCACGACGATTTCCGGCAGTTTCTAC
ACATATATTCGCAAGATGTGGCGTGTTACGGTGAAAACCTGGCCTATTTCCCTAAAGGGTTTATTGAGAA
TATGTTTTTCGTCTCAGCCAATCCCTGGGTGAGTTTCACCAGTTTTGATTTAAACGTGGCCAATATGGAC
AACTTCTTCGCCCCCGTTTTCACCATGCATGGGCAAATATTATACGCAAGGCGACAAGGTGCTGATGCCG
CTGGCGATTCAGGTTCATCATGCCGTTTGTGATGGCTTCCATGTCGGCAGAATGCTTAATGAATTACAAC
AGTACTGCGATGAGTGGCAGGGCGGGGCGTAATTTTTTTAAGGCAGTTATTGGTGCCCTTAAACGCCTGG
GGTAATGACTCTCTAGCTTGAGGCATCAAATAAAACGAAAGGCTCAGTCGAAAGACTGGGCCTTTCGTTT
TATCTGTTGTTTGTCGGTGAACGCTCTCCTGAGTAGGACAAATCCGCCCTCTAGAGCTGCCTCGCGCGTT
TCGGTGATGACGGTGAAAACCTCTGACACATGCAGCTCCCGGAGACGGTCACAGCTTGTCTGTAAGCGGA
TGCCGGGAGCAGACAAGCCCGTCAGGGCGCGTCAGCGGGTGTTGGCGGGTGTCGGGGCGCAGCCATGACC
CAGTCACGTAGCGATAGCGGAGTGTATACTGGCTTAACTATGCGGCATCAGAGCAGATTGTACTGAGAGT
GCACCATATGCGGTGTGAAATACCGCACAGATGCGTAAGGAGAAAATACCGCATCAGGCGCTCTTCCGCT
TCCTCGCTCACTGACTCGCTGCGCTCGGTCGTTCGGCTGCGGCGAGCGGTATCAGCTCACTCAAAGGCGG
TAATACGGTTATCCACAGAATCAGGGGATAACGCAGGAAAGAACATGTGAGCAAAAGGCCAGCAAAAGGC
CAGGAACCGTAAAAAGGCCGCGTTGCTGGCGTTTTTCCATAGGCTCCGCCCCCCTGACGAGCATCACAAA
AATCGACGCTCAAGTCAGAGGTGGCGAAACCCGACAGGACTATAAAGATACCAGGCGTTTCCCCCTGGAA
GCTCCCTCGTGCGCTCTCCTGTTCCGACCCTGCCGCTTACCGGATACCTGTCCGCCTTTCTCCCTTCGGG
AAGCGTGGCGCTTTCTCATAGCTCACGCTGTAGGTATCTCAGTTCGGTGTAGGTCGTTCGCTCCAAGCTG
GGCTGTGTGCACGAACCCCCCGTTCAGCCCGACCGCTGCGCCTTATCCGGTAACTATCGTCTTGAGTCCA
ACCCGGTAAGACACGACTTATCGCCACTGGCAGCAGCCACTGGTAACAGGATTAGCAGAGCGAGGTATGT
AGGCGGTGCTACAGAGTTCTTGAAGTGGTGGCCTAACTACGGCTACACTAGAAGGACAGTATTTGGTATC
TGCGCTCTGCTGAAGCCAGTTACCTTCGGAAAAAGAGTTGGTAGCTCTTGATCCGGCAAACAAACCACCG
CTGGTAGCGGTGGTTTTTTTGTTTGCAAGCAGCAGATTACGCGCAGAAAAAAAGGATCTCAAGAAGATCC
TTTGATCTTTTCTACGGGGTCTGACGCTCAGTGGAACGAAAACTCACGTTAAGGGATTTTGGTCATGAGA
TTATCAAAAAGGATCTTCACCTAGATCCTTTTAAATTAAAAATGAAGTTTTAAATCAATCTAAAGTATAT
ATGAGTAAACTTGGTCTGACAGTTACCAATGCTTAATCAGTGAGGCACCTATCTCAGCGATCTGTCTATT
TCGTTCATCCATAGTTGCCTGACTCCCCGTCGTGTAGATAACTACGATACGGGAGGGCTTACCATCTGGC
CCCAGTGCTGCAATGATACCGCGAGACCCACGCTCACCGGCTCCAGATTTATCAGCAATAAACCAGCCAG
CCGGAAGGGCCGAGCGCAGAAGTGGTCCTGCAACTTTATCCGCCTCCATCCAGTCTATTAATTGTTGCCG
GGAAGCTAGAGTAAGTAGTTCGCCAGTTAATAGTTTGCGCAACGTTGTTGCCATTGCTACAGGCATCGTG
GTGTCACGCTCGTCGTTTGGTATGGCTTCATTCAGCTCCGGTTCCCAACGATCAAGGCGAGTTACATGAT
CCCCCATGTTGTGCAAAAAAGCGGTTAGCTCCTTCGGTCCTCCGATCGTTGTCAGAAGTAAGTTGGCCGC
AGTGTTATCACTCATGGTTATGGCAGCACTGCATAATTCTCTTACTGTCATGCCATCCGTAAGATGCTTT
TCTGTGACTGGTGAGTACTCAACCAAGTCATTCTGAGAATAGTGTATGCGGCGACCGAGTTGCTCTTGCC
CGGCGTCAATACGGGATAATACCGCGCCACATAGCAGAACTTTAAAAGTGCTCATCATTGGAAAACGTTC
TTCGGGGCGAAAACTCTCAAGGATCTTACCGCTGTTGAGATCCAGTTCGATGTAACCCACTCGTGCACCC
AACTGATCTTCAGCATCTTTTACTTTCACCAGCGTTTCTGGGTGAGCAAAAACAGGAAGGCAAAATGCCG
CAAAAAAGGGAATAAGGGCGACACGGAAATGTTGAATACTCATACTCTTCCTTTTTCAATATTATTGAAG
CATTTATCAGGGTTATTGTCTCATGAGCGGATACATATTTGAATGTATTTAGAAAAATAAACAAATAGGG
GTTCCGCGCACATTTCCCCGAAAAGTGCCACCTGACGTCTAAGAAACCATTATTATCATGACATTAACCT
ATAAAAATAGGCGTATCACGAGGCCCTTTCGTCTTCAC
